Addgene plasmid #229873: pHW1221
Purpose: gene trap RMCE plasmid with QF-act-4 3' UTR::SEC for RMCE cloned in the destination vector pHW1133 to swap driver via RMCE
Depositing lab: Han Wang. Depositing organization: University of Wisconsin, Madison. Publication: A versatile site-directed gene trap strategy to manipulate gene activity and control gene expression in Caenorhabditis elegans. Khan H, Huang X, Raj V, Wang H. PLoS Genet. 2025 Jan 22;21(1):e1011541. doi: 10.1371/journal.pgen.1011541. eCollection 2025 Jan. PubMed 39841730.
Backbone
  Vector backbone: pHW1133
  Vector type: Worm Expression
Growth in bacteria
  Bacterial resistance: Ampicillin, 100 μg/mL
  Growth temperature: 37°C
  Growth strain: DH5alpha
  Copy number: High Copy
Gene/Insert
  Gene/Insert name: QF-act-4 3' UTR::SEC
  Species: C. elegans (nematode), Synthetic
  Cloning method: Golden Gate
Terms and licenses: Academic/Nonprofit Terms; Industry Terms: Not Available to Industry
How to cite: pHW1221 was a gift from Han Wang (Addgene plasmid # 229873 ; http://n2t.net/addgene:229873 ; RRID:Addgene_229873)
