[The description below was written by a language model from this plasmid's Addgene catalogue record and pLannotate feature annotations shown in this document.]
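Description:
pHW1221 is a 12 kb C. elegans (worm expression) donor plasmid for recombinase-mediated cassette exchange (RMCE), assembled by Golden Gate cloning into the destination vector pHW1133. The annotated backbone elements are pBluescript-like: a high-copy ColE1/pUC origin, an f1 origin, an ampicillin resistance gene (AmpR) with its bla promoter, and remnants of the lac promoter/lacZα region, with T3 and T7 promoters flanking the insert. It is propagated in E. coli under ampicillin selection.

The payload is a gene trap cassette meant to replace the driver at an existing gene trap locus. A minimal FRT site is annotated at the 5′ edge of the insert. A partner recombination site at the other end is not annotated in the feature table, so the exact exchange sites cannot be confirmed from this record. Downstream lie a short FLAG-like fragment and the coding sequence of QF (Neurospora crassa qa-1f), the transcriptional activator of the Q binary expression system. According to the catalogue entry, QF is followed by the act-4 3′ UTR. No promoter for QF is recorded, which is consistent with a gene trap design in which the trapped endogenous gene drives expression.

After QF comes a self-excising selection cassette (SEC) bounded by two loxP sites. It contains sqt-1 sequence, a cuticle collagen gene whose mutant forms alter body shape and so provide a visible marker, and a hygromycin resistance gene for drug selection of integrants. It also carries Cre recombinase with a tbb-2 terminator, positioned next to hsp-16.1 heat-shock gene sequence. In the standard SEC design, heat shock induces Cre, which removes the markers and leaves a single loxP. The stated use is swapping the driver at a trapped locus to QF, so that the trapped gene's expression pattern can control QF-responsive transgenes.
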