Features (pLannotate 1.2.2; 27 found; start..end, strand, type, name):
     34..56      +  protein_bind   lac operator (fragment): The lac repressor binds to the lac operator to inhibit transcription in E. coli. This inhibition can be relieved by adding lactose or isopropyl-β-D-thiogalactopyranoside (IPTG). lac repressor encoded by lacI
     99..117     +  promoter       T3 promoter: promoter for bacteriophage T3 RNA polymerase
    130..160     +  misc_feature   MCS (fragment): pBluescript multiple cloning site
    161..178     +  misc_feature   MCS (fragment): pBluescript multiple cloning site
    185..218     +  protein_bind   FRT (minimal): supports FLP-mediated excision but not integration (Turan and Bode, 2011) FLP recombinase from the Saccharomyces cerevisiae 2μ plasmid
    259..284     +  CDS            5xFLAG (fragment): five tandem FLAG® epitope tags
    567..3014    +  CDS            qa-1f: QA1F_NEUCR - Protein predicted: Swiss-Prot protein existence level 4. Transcription activation of genes for enzymes and proteins of quinate metabolism by binding to a 16 base-pair sequence (consensus 5'- GGRTAARYRYTTAYCC-3') in front of each Qa genes. From Neurospora crassa (strain ATCC 24698 / 74-OR23-1A / CBS 708.71 / DSM 1257 / FGSC 987).
   3625..3658    +  protein_bind   loxP: Cre-mediated recombination occurs in the 8-bp core sequence (GCATACAT). Cre recombinase
   4452..4598    +  CDS            sqt-1 (fragment): SQT1_CAEEL - Also known as rol-5. Protein inferred from homology: Swiss-Prot protein existence level 3. Nematode cuticles are composed largely of collagen-like proteins. The cuticle functions both as an exoskeleton and as a barrier to protect the worm from its environment. This is a collagen critical for organismal morphogenesis. Mutations in sqt-1 can lengthen, shorten, or helically twist the entire animal. From Caenorhabditis elegans.
   4631..5470    +  CDS            sqt-1 (fragment): SQT1_CAEEL - Also known as rol-5. Protein inferred from homology: Swiss-Prot protein existence level 3. Nematode cuticles are composed largely of collagen-like proteins. The cuticle functions both as an exoskeleton and as a barrier to protect the worm from its environment. This is a collagen critical for organismal morphogenesis. Mutations in sqt-1 can lengthen, shorten, or helically twist the entire animal. From Caenorhabditis elegans.
   5514..5837    -  terminator     tbb-2 terminator: tbb-2; transcription terminator for the C. elegans tubulin beta-2 gene
   5846..6976    -  CDS            cre: RECR_BPP1 - Experimental evidence at protein level: Swiss-Prot protein existence level 1. Catalyzes site-specific recombination between two 34-base- pair LOXP sites. Its role is to maintain the phage genome as a monomeric unit-copy plasmid in the lysogenic state. From Escherichia phage P1 (Bacteriophage P1).
   7325..7375    +  CDS            hsp-16.1 (fragment): HSP11_CAEEL - Also known as hsp16-1b. Experimental evidence at transcript level: Swiss-Prot protein existence level 2. From Caenorhabditis elegans.
   7756..7776    +  protein_bind   attB1: mutant version of attB; core recombination site for the Gateway® BP reaction BP Clonase™
   7782..8807    +  CDS            HygR: aminoglycoside phosphotransferase from E. coli; aph(4)-Ia; confers resistance to hygromycin
   8811..8831    -  protein_bind   attB2: mutant version of attB; core recombination site for the Gateway® BP reaction BP Clonase™
   9185..9218    +  protein_bind   loxP: Cre-mediated recombination occurs in the 8-bp core sequence (GCATACAT). Cre recombinase
   9273..9317    +  misc_feature   MCS (fragment): pBluescript multiple cloning site
   9326..9344    -  promoter       T7 promoter: promoter for bacteriophage T7 RNA polymerase
   9352..9507    +  CDS            lacZα (fragment): LacZα fragment of β-galactosidase; lacZ fragment
   9512..9940    +  rep_origin     f1 ori (sequence partly withheld): f1 bacteriophage origin of replication; arrow indicates direction of (+) strand synthesis
   9993..10097   +  promoter       AmpR promoter: bla
  10098..10958   +  CDS            AmpR: β-lactamase; bla; confers resistance to ampicillin, carbenicillin, and related antibiotics
  11129..11717   +  rep_origin     ori: high-copy-number ColE1/pMB1/pBR322/pUC origin of replication
  11895..11985   +  CDS            lacI (fragment): lac repressor; lacI; The lac repressor binds to the lac operator to inhibit transcription in E. coli. This inhibition can be relieved by adding lactose or isopropyl-β-D-thiogalactopyranoside (IPTG).
  11998..12019   +  protein_bind   CAP binding site: CAP binding activates transcription in the presence of cAMP. E. coli catabolite activator protein
  12034..30      +  promoter       lac promoter (across the origin): promoter for the E. coli lac operon
>Addgene plasmid #229873 | pHW1221 | addgene full sequence | sequence record 460840 | Addgene NGS Result
TTACACTTTATGCTTCCGGCTCGTATGTTGTGTGGAATTGTGAGCGGATAACAATTTCACACAGGAAACA
GCTATGACCATGATTACGCCAAGCGCGCAATTAACCCTCACTAAAGGGAACAAAAGCTGGAGCTCCACCG
CGGTGGCGGCCGCTCTAGAAGGGCTGCAGGAATTCGATGCTAGCGAAGTTCCTATTCTCTAGAAAGTATA
GGAACTTCTAACTAATCTGATTTAAATTTTCAGGGTACCGGCGGAAGCGACTACAAGGACGACGACGACA
AGGAGCCAACCACTTGACTAAGTGATAAGCTAGCTAAGCTGTCTCATCCTACTTTCACCTAGTTAACTGC
TTGTCTTAAAATCTATGCTTCTCTTTAGTATCTAAAATTTTCCTAGAAGCTTACAAGTATATAAATGGTC
TCTTCTCAATAAAGGTTGTATATTTATTCATCTTATTGAATCTGCCATTTCCTCGTTTTTGCGAGTTTAT
ATACCTTCCAATTTTCTTTCTATTGTATTTTCAACTTCTAATTTTAATTCAGGGAAACTGCTTCAACGCA
TCAAAAATGCCACCAAAACGCAAGACACTCAATGCCGCTGCCGAAGCCAATGCCCACGCTGATGGCCATG
CTGATGGCAATGCTGATGGTCATGTCGCTAACACTGCAGCAAGCAGCAACAACGCCCGTTTTGCGGACTT
GACCAACATTGACACACCCGGCCTCGGCCCTACCACGACGACGTTACTTGTCGAGCCCGCTCGTTCGAAA
CGCCAGAGAGTCTCGAGGGCCTGTGATCAGTGTCGAGCTGCACGTGAAAAGTGTGATGGAATCCAGCCGG
CTTGCTTCCCCTGTGTGTCGCAGGGCCGGTCGTGTACCTACCAGGCCAGTCCCAAGAAGCGAGGAGTCCA
GACGGGCTACATCCGCACTCTCGAACTGGCTCTGGCTTGGATGTTCGAGAACGTTGCCCGCAGCGAGGAC
GCCCTCCACAATCTTTTGGTCCGTGATGCTGGCCAGGGCAGCGCTCTCCTGGTCGGCAAAGACTCGCCTG
CTGCAGAACGCCTCCATGCAAGATGGGCGACGAGTCGAGTCAACAAAAGCATCACCCGTCTTCTCTCAGG
TCAGGCCGCACAAGATCCATCTGAAGACGGCCAATCCCCGTCCGAAGACATAAATGTCCAAGATGCCGGG
GCAAAGACATCCGACTTCCCTCATGCGCCTCACTTGACTTTCTCGGCGCCTAAGTCTAGTACAGCTGAGA
CACGCACTCTACCAGGCCCGGTCCGACCACCTATTTCGGCAAACACCCTGGAAAACAACCTTCAGCCAGA
TGGAACCGGGATAGGGAAGCTACCACCCAATCATTGGCGCCTGCTGGATATCTACTTTTCCTACACGCAT
TCTTGGCTCCCTATCCTCGAGAAGAAAGACATGTACCAAGCATTGTACCAGTACTCTGAACAAGGCTCGT
TGCTTCCCTCTGCGAATGTCGAGTCTGGCGTTCATGCCGAGCTTTGGAGCGCGCTCGCCCTGGCGTCCTT
CCAGGCTGCTGCTACTGCTGCATCGAGTGCTACGGGTCCAGCTTCAGCTGCTCATGGCCATGACAATGCC
ATCAATCCTTCACCTGCAGACATATCTGACACAGCCCGAAAGCTCATACCTTTGGAAAGCGGGCCGTTCC
AGGTTCAGCACTGCAGAGCGTTGCTGCTTCTTTGTCTCGTAAGCCTTGGGCGGGATGATTGGGAGTCTGC
TTGGTTGCTGGTTGGCTTTGCGGTCCGCGTCCTACTTGTTGTTCGCACCCAGTTGCCTCCTGATGATGAC
CGGCCACGACCAAGAATGCGTGCGCTGCTCGTCGCGTGCTTCATCGTGGATACCATTGTGTCTATGAGAC
ACAACGTGCCGGCCCATCTCAAGCCAGACGACATTGCGGATCTGCCGTTACCTGAAGACGGTCAAGATCA
ATGGGAGCCGTGGACACCATGTGAGGGCTTAGGCGGTGAACACACCATGCTGCAAATGTTGAGGAACCCG
GCATACCCTTTAAGCACATTCAACCACCTATATGGCGTGACCAAGCTGGTTGCTTTGGAGCTTCTGCCAA
GAATACGAACATCTTCACAGAACGCTCCCTTGGAGTTCAGGTCGCGGTTGCAGCAGGTAATCGGCCACAA
TTCTCCCTTCAGCGTCTTTGTCCTTTCCCAGGATACAGCATCGGCTTTTGTGCCTACTGCATACCTTACC
CGTACCGTTTATTTATGGGCAGCTGCCTTTTCTGAGCCTCTCAACGAACACTACTCGCATCTTCTGATCG
AAACTCTTGATCAGTATCAGAAGCGGTTTGGTACATATGCAATCCCACCTCTGATCCCTTCTCTTCTAGA
CTCCCTTCTTGCTTTAAAGAAACAATCACATTCTTCAGAGCGGCATCGAAGGCACTTGGAAGAACTTTTC
CCCGCCTACTCCTCCATTTGGCCTCGGGGAGGCCGACACAGCAATACTGGCCTCCAACCCATACGACAAC
TTGAGCTTCCGCCGACTGCGACTGCCACTGCAAGTATCATGCCCCATGTCATGGAACAGCCCCTGTCAAC
GTCAATAAATCCGGTCAATGATCGGTTTAATGGAATACCGAATCCTACCCCCTACAATAGCGATGCGGCC
CTAGACGCAATTACTCAAACCAATGACTACGGATCAGTCAATACCCATGGCATTCTCAGTACATATCCAC
CACCTGCCACCCACTTGAACGAGGCCTCGGTGGCCCTTGCGCCTGGAGGTGCTCCTCCCAGACCACCCCC
GCCATACGTTGATAGTACAACGAACCATCCTCCTTACCATAGTAACCTCGTCCCCATGGCCAATTTCGGA
TATTCGACTGTAGACTATGATGCGATGGTGGATGATCTGGCATCGATCGAGTACACGGATGCGGTTGACG
TTGATCCGCAGTTCATGACGAACCTCGGGTTTGTCCCAGGGTGTAATTTTAGCGATATCAACACGTATGA
GCAATAGAAGTAAATTTTTTGCCCCTTCCACCCACAACGCTCAAAAGAAGTTCGTATTATCCCGCAACCC
ATCCAGACCATCCTTTTACATTTTTTTTATTTTCTCTTTTTTTTTTCTTCACCCTCTCCGTGTACATTGC
TAGTAATAGTTCCAACTTCTCTAGCCGACTGCATTATGCTTCCCATTCTCACCCAAATCTTCATTGGTAA
CTTCTCTTGTATTTGTTCAATACTATTCCGGTAGTAATCTAGGCATGTATAACTAGGTTCTCTGTGTATC
TTTGGTTTGAAGTTGAGGTTTAATGCAATCACTTTTGTTGTTGTACCCTATTACTGCCGATGACCCCCAT
TTTCTCATTACAAAATTGACATTTTAAACCATTTTTTCTCTGAATCATGCTCATTATTTGAGCCACATTC
ATAATAAAGCTTTTAATAAGACAAATTGATCAAGTTTATCTAATGTAAAAAATACAAATAAAGAAAATTC
AACCCGGAGGAGAGATGAAGTGAGTAGCTGTTACGGAACACAGATTATTTGCCTTGTTTGTTTCCGAAGA
TGTCTCCGACGCGGTCCAAAATTGAGCCAATACTGAGCGGAAGGTAAGTTTAAAATAACTTCGTATAGCA
TACATTATACGAAGTTATTTTCAGGGAGAGCAAAAGCTTATCTCCGAGGAGGACCTCTAAGGATGATCGA
CGCCAACGTCGTTGAATTTTCAAATTTTAAATACTGAATATTTGTTTTTTTTCCTATTATTTATTTATTC
TCTTTGTGTTTTTTTTCTTGCTTTCTAAAAAATTAATTCAATCCAAATCTAAACATTTTTTTTTCTCTTT
CCGTCTCCCAATTCGTATTCCGCTCCTCTCATCTGAACACAATGTGCAAGTTTATTTATCTTCTCGCTTT
CATTTCATTAGGACGTGGGGGGAATTGGTGGAAGGGGGAAACACACAAAAGGATGATGGAAATGAAATAA
GGACACACAATATGCAACAACATTCAATTCAGAAATATGGAGGAAGGTTTAAAAGAAAACATAAAAATAT
ATAGAGGAGGAAGGAAACTAGCTGCCCTCGATTGTCTATCTTCCATTCTCACCAAGTTTCAACAACTTTA
TTCAGTCATTCTTCTCTGGTTCATTTCCCAACCAATCTTCCCGAATAAAGCCCATCTGTCCTTTCGGCCA
CATTCCTCACCTACATCCGTACTCCTTATCTCCCGTTCTTATCCAGTCTTTTATCGTCTCTGCGTCTCGC
ACACTGTCTCGTCGGTAATGTAAAAAAAAAACAAAAAAAACTTGAAAACTTGCGGAAAGATTTCCTAATA
AAAGGAGACGAATCCGGTAGGAAATCGACAAGTCTCTGCTTCTCGAAGACTAGGTGAGTTACATTTCTTT
GGCCGAATTATTTTGAAATCCTAAATTTGATAATTTCAGAGATGTCTGTAAAACTTGCGTGTTATGTGAC
GGCTTCGGTCACTGTCGCCACTCTTATGGTATGCTTCATGACCATGTCAACCATCTACTCGGAGGTTGAT
GGATTCAGAGAGAAGCTTGATACCGAGATGAATGTGTTCAGAGTGAGTTAAATTATATTTTGAATTTTAA
ATAATTTTTAATTTTCTAGCAATCTACCAATGGATTGTGGAAGGACATAGTTGTCATCGGAAGATCTAGC
AAGCGTGTCCGTTGTCAATATGAAGAGACCAACGCTACCCCAACTCCACATGCTGATGGATCCCCATCTG
CTCCACCAGGTCAACCACCAGCAGTTCCACCAGTCTTCAACCAGCCAAAGACTCCAAATGGAGCCAATGG
AAATGGACCAACCTGCAACTGCAATGCTGATAACAAGTGCCCAGCTGGACCATCCGGACCAAAGGGAGTT
CCAGGAGTTCCAGGACTCGACGGAGTTCCAGGACTTGACGGTGTTCCAGGAGTTGGAGCTGATGATATCG
CTCCACAACGCGAGTCTGTCGGATGCTTCACTTGCCCACAAGGACCAGTTGGACCACCAGGAGCTCTTGG
AAGACCAGGACCACGTGGACTTCCAGGACCAAGAGGACAAAATGGAAACCCAGGAAGAGATGGACAACCA
GGACATCCAGGAGAGCAAGGATCATCCGGTCAAATCGGAAAGATCGGAGAGCCAGGACCACCAGGAGAGA
AGGGACGCGACGCCGAGCATCCAATCGGAAGACCAGGACCAAAGGGACCAAGAGGAGATCAAGGACCAAC
AGGACCAGCTGGACAGAACGGTCTTCACGGACCACCAGGAGAGCCAGGAACCGTTGGACCAGAAGGACCA
TCTGGAAAGCAAGGACGTCAAGGACCAGACGGAACCCAGGGAGAGACTGGACCAGACGGAAGACCAGGAA
AGGATGCCGAGTACTGCCAGTGCCCAGACAAGTCTCCACCATCAGAGGCTGTCAACGCCAACCGTGGATA
CAGAAATATCTAAATTGTTGGTGTTTTCTAATAAAATATTTGAGATTCAGTGAGACTTTTTTCTTGGCGG
CACAATAAAGTTTCCTCTTTTTGTTGGGTCACTCAACGAACACAATACAAATATTTGAGCGCTCGCATTT
TTCTCAACCTTTCGGGTTTAAAGCACTTCAAAATGGAATTGAAGAGAGATTGTGAAAGTACATCAGACAG
AATCACATTTTGATAGCATTCACTTCACTCAGATGCAAACTTTTCAGTGACTATAAAAAGTCATAAAATA
ATAACATTAAAAAAGCAAATAAATTAGCGAGAGAATTTTTTGACAAAAAGAAAGAAGAGTGATAGAGAAG
AAGGGAATGCTTGAAAGGATTTTGCATTTATCTTAATCACCGTCTTCGAGAAGACGAACCATGGCGCCAG
TTTCAGAATCCAAGTTTCTAATATAGTTCATCACAATGTTGACGTTGGTCCAACCTCCGGCTTGCATAAT
CTCTGGGATGGAAACTCCAGCGCGAGCCATGTCACGGGCAGCTCCGACACGGGCGGAATGTCCAGACCAA
GCCAAGTAACGTTGTCCGGAATCATCCTTGGCTCCGTAGATGAGACGGTGGGTAGCTTCGAAGATTCCTG
AAAATTTATTTTCAGCTTATTCTTAGCTAATATGTTGTTTAAACTTACCTTCAAGAGCTCGAGTCGAGAG
TTGTGATGTTGCACTCGGGGCAGCAACTCCGTTCTTGCGAACACGACAGAACAGGTAGTTGTTTGGATCA
TCGGCGACTCCGGAAACCGAAATCCAGCGCTCAACGAGCTTGGTAACTCCAAGGGAGAGCGCTTTTTCGA
CTCCGGCAGTCGAGACCAGCGTTTTTGTACGTCCGATGTGGATGAGCATTCTTCCTCCGTCTGTGCGACT
AATATCCTTGACGCGAATGCGGGCAATTTCGGCGATACGGAGAAGTGTGTTGTAAGCAATTCCGAGGAAG
GCGAGGTTTCGGATGTCCTGGCAACGATCGGAATTTTCCATAAGAGAACGGACCTGATCGAAGTCGGTTC
TGAAAATTTCGTCAAGTCTTAGGATTGAATACATTAATATTTAAACTTACCTTTCGAAGGCGAGGGCTTG
CTTGGCTCTCTCTCCAGCATCAACATTTTCCTTGCGGATACGTCTCATTACGAGAGATACGGCATTAGAA
TCTGATGGGCGTGGAAGTCCAGATCGGCGATGGAGCATATTGAGCTGTCCGAGATGTTGTTGGATCGTCT
TCACCGCCAATCCACGAGCTTGGAGGTAGAGCAAGTAGTCACGAACGTCTTCTGGCTCGGCTGGGAACCA
CTTGCGGTTGTTAAGCTTGCACCAGGCAGCCCAAGAACGGCACACTGAGAGAAGCATCTTCCAGGTGTGC
TCGGAGAAGGCTTGTCTGTCACGGAACATATCCATGAGGTTCTTGCGAACTTCATCACTTGTCGCGTCAA
CTGGAAGTGCTGGAAGATTTTGATGAACAGTGAGAAGATTTGACATATTTTCGAAGTTTTTTAGATGCAC
TAGAACAAAGCGTGTTGGCTTCCTCTGAGCCCGCTTTCCTTATATACCCGCATTCTGCAGCCTTACAGAA
TGTTCTAGAAGGTCCTAGATGCATTCGTTTGAAAATACTCCCGGTGGGTGCAAAGAGACGCAGACGGAAA
ATGTATCTGGGTCTCTTTATTGTGTACACTACTTTTCCATGTACCGAATGTGAGTCGCCCTCCTTTTGCA
ACAAGCAGCTCGAATGTTCTAGAAAAAGGTGGAAAATAGTATAAATACCGTTGAAAATAAATACCGAACA
ACATTTGCTCTAATTGTGAAATTAGAAATCTTCAAACTATAATCATGTCACTTTACCACTATTTCCGTCC
AGCTCAACGTTCCGTTTTTGGTGATCATTTTTGCTTTCGTCGTAAATCTACACACGCGTCTCTTCCGTGC
GAGAGTCCAAGCCAGCAGCCAAATTCGTTGACTGAGTATTCAACGTTTATACGTTGTCGGCAACGAGAAA
TAGGAAAATGCATCGGGAAATGTTCTTTTTTCGATTTTTTCCAAGGTTTTGACAAATTTTACCACGAATT
TTGCTATGTTTTCAATTAAAAAATATGTTATTCAACTGTTTCTATGAGGAAAATAAGGCTTTGCATGTAA
TTTTCTTATTCAGCATAATTTTTAATTAATTTGAATTTTCTGTCCTAACGTTTATTTTGTTTTCTTGGTT
ATGACTGATCTGAAATTAATTTTTGAATTTTAAGGTAATATGTCAGGCGGTGCCGCAAGTTTGTACAAAA
AAGCAGGCTCCATGAAAAAGCCTGAACTCACCGCGACGTCTGTCGAGAAGTTTCTGATCGAAAAGTTCGA
CAGCGTCTCCGACCTGATGCAGCTCTCGGAGGGCGAAGAATCTCGTGCTTTCAGCTTCGATGTAGGAGGG
CGTGGATATGTCCTGCGGGTAAATAGCTGCGCCGATGGTTTCTACAAAGATCGTTATGTTTATCGGCACT
TTGCATCGGCCGCGCTCCCGATTCCGGAAGTGCTTGACATTGGGGAATTCAGCGAGAGCCTGACCTATTG
CATCTCCCGCCGTGCACAGGGTGTCACGTTGCAAGACCTGCCTGAAACCGAACTGCCCGCTGTTCTGCAG
CCGGTCGCGGAGGCCATGGATGCGATCGCTGCGGCCGATCTTAGCCAGACGAGCGGGTTCGGCCCATTCG
GACCGCAAGGAATCGGTCAATACACTACATGGCGTGATTTCATATGCGCGATTGCTGATCCCCATGTGTA
TCACTGGCAAACTGTGATGGACGACACCGTCAGTGCGTCCGTCGCGCAGGCTCTCGATGAGCTGATGCTT
TGGGCCGAGGACTGCCCCGAAGTCCGGCACCTCGTGCACGCGGATTTCGGCTCCAACAATGTCCTGACGG
ACAATGGCCGCATAACAGCGGTCATTGACTGGAGCGAGGCGATGTTCGGGGATTCCCAATACGAGGTCGC
CAACATCTTCTTCTGGAGGCCGTGGTTGGCTTGTATGGAGCAGCAGACGCGCTACTTCGAGCGGAGGCAT
CCGGAGCTTGCAGGATCGCCGCGGCTCCGGGCGTATATGCTCCGCATTGGTCTTGACCAACTCTATCAGA
GCTTGGTTGACGGCAATTTCGATGATGCAGCTTGGGCGCAGGGTCGATGCGACGCAATCGTCCGATCCGG
AGCCGGGACTGTCGGGCGTACACAAATCGCCCGCAGAAGCGCGGCCGTCTGGACCGATGGCTGTGTAGAA
GTACTCGCCGATAGTGGAAACCGACGCCCCAGCACTCGTCCGAGGGCAAAGGAATAGACCCAGCTTTCTT
GTACAAAGTGGGTCCAATTACTCTTCAACATCCCTACATGCTCTTTCTCCCTGTGCTCCCACCCCCTATT
TTTGTTATTATCAAAAAACTTCTCTTAATTTCTTTGTTTTTTAGCTTCTTTTAAGTCACCTCTAACAATG
AAATTGTGTAGATTCAAAAATAGAATTAATTCGTAATAAAAAGTCGAAAAAAATTGTGCTCCCTCCCCCC
ATTAATAATAATTCTATCCCAAAATCTACACAATGTTCTGTGTACACTTCTTATGTTTTTTACTTCTGAT
AAATTTTTTTGAAACATCATAGAAAAAACCGCACACAAAATACCTTATCATATGTTACGTTTCAGTTTAT
GACCGCAATTTTTAATAACTTCGTATAGCATACATTATACGAAGTTATTTTCAGGGTCCCGGGAAGTTCC
TATACTATTTGAAGAATAGGAACTTCCCCGGGATCAAGCTTATCGATACCGTCGACCTCGAGGGGGGGCC
CGGTACCCAATTCGCCCTATAGTGAGTCGTATTACGCGCGCTCACTGGCCGTCGTTTTACAACGTCGTGA
CTGGGAAAACCCTGGCGTTACCCAACTTAATCGCCTTGCAGCACATCCCCCTTTCGCCAGCTGGCGTAAT
AGCGAAGAGGCCCGCACCGATCGCCCTTCCCAACAGTTGCGCAGCCTGAATGGCGAATGGG
[124 nt withheld, positions 9512-9635]
C
[91 nt withheld, positions 9637-9727]
A
[49 nt withheld, positions 9729-9777]
CCTTTGACGTTGGAGTCCACGTTCTTT
[37 nt withheld, positions 9805-9841]
ACCCTATCTCGGTCTATTCTTTTGATTTATAAGGGATTTTGCCGATTTCGGCCTATTGGTTAAAAAATGA
GCTGATTTAACAAAAATTTAACGCGAATTTTAACAAAATATTAACGCTTACAATTTAGGTGGCACTTTTC
GGGGAAATGTGCGCGGAACCCCTATTTGTTTATTTTTCTAAATACATTCAAATATGTATCCGCTCATGAG
ACAATAACCCTGATAAATGCTTCAATAATATTGAAAAAGGAAGAGTATGAGTATTCAACATTTCCGTGTC
GCCCTTATTCCCTTTTTTGCGGCATTTTGCCTTCCTGTTTTTGCTCACCCAGAAACGCTGGTGAAAGTAA
AAGATGCTGAAGATCAGTTGGGTGCACGAGTGGGTTACATCGAACTGGATCTCAACAGCGGTAAGATCCT
TGAGAGTTTTCGCCCCGAAGAACGTTTTCCAATGATGAGCACTTTTAAAGTTCTGCTATGTGGCGCGGTA
TTATCCCGTATTGACGCCGGGCAAGAGCAACTCGGTCGCCGCATACACTATTCTCAGAATGACTTGGTTG
AGTACTCACCAGTCACAGAAAAGCATCTTACGGATGGCATGACAGTAAGAGAATTATGCAGTGCTGCCAT
AACCATGAGTGATAACACTGCGGCCAACTTACTTCTGACAACGATCGGAGGACCGAAGGAGCTAACCGCT
TTTTTGCACAACATGGGGGATCATGTAACTCGCCTTGATCGTTGGGAACCGGAGCTGAATGAAGCCATAC
CAAACGACGAGCGTGACACCACGATGCCTGTAGCAATGGCAACAACGTTGCGCAAACTATTAACTGGCGA
ACTACTTACTCTAGCTTCCCGGCAACAATTAATAGACTGGATGGAGGCGGATAAAGTTGCAGGACCACTT
CTGCGCTCGGCCCTTCCGGCTGGCTGGTTTATTGCTGATAAATCTGGAGCCGGTGAGCGTGGGTCTCGCG
GTATCATTGCAGCACTGGGGCCAGATGGTAAGCCCTCCCGTATCGTAGTTATCTACACGACGGGGAGTCA
GGCAACTATGGATGAACGAAATAGACAGATCGCTGAGATAGGTGCCTCACTGATTAAGCATTGGTAACTG
TCAGACCAAGTTTACTCATATATACTTTAGATTGATTTAAAACTTCATTTTTAATTTAAAAGGATCTAGG
TGAAGATCCTTTTTGATAATCTCATGACCAAAATCCCTTAACGTGAGTTTTCGTTCCACTGAGCGTCAGA
CCCCGTAGAAAAGATCAAAGGATCTTCTTGAGATCCTTTTTTTCTGCGCGTAATCTGCTGCTTGCAAACA
AAAAAACCACCGCTACCAGCGGTGGTTTGTTTGCCGGATCAAGAGCTACCAACTCTTTTTCCGAAGGTAA
CTGGCTTCAGCAGAGCGCAGATACCAAATACTGTTCTTCTAGTGTAGCCGTAGTTAGGCCACCACTTCAA
GAACTCTGTAGCACCGCCTACATACCTCGCTCTGCTAATCCTGTTACCAGTGGCTGCTGCCAGTGGCGAT
AAGTCGTGTCTTACCGGGTTGGACTCAAGACGATAGTTACCGGATAAGGCGCAGCGGTCGGGCTGAACGG
GGGGTTCGTGCACACAGCCCAGCTTGGAGCGAACGACCTACACCGAACTGAGATACCTACAGCGTGAGCT
ATGAGAAAGCGCCACGCTTCCCGAAGGGAGAAAGGCGGACAGGTATCCGGTAAGCGGCAGGGTCGGAACA
GGAGAGCGCACGAGGGAGCTTCCAGGGGGAAACGCCTGGTATCTTTATAGTCCTGTCGGGTTTCGCCACC
TCTGACTTGAGCGTCGATTTTTGTGATGCTCGTCAGGGGGGCGGAGCCTATGGAAAAACGCCAGCAACGC
GGCCTTTTTACGGTTCCTGGCCTTTTGCTGGCCTTTTGCTCACATGTTCTTTCCTGCGTTATCCCCTGAT
TCTGTGGATAACCGTATTACCGCCTTTGAGTGAGCTGATACCGCTCGCCGCAGCCGAACGACCGAGCGCA
GCGAGTCAGTGAGCGAGGAAGCGGCCCAATACGCAAACCGCCTCTCCCCGCGCGTTGGCCGATTCATTAA
TGCAGCTGGCACGACAGGTTTCCCGACTGGAAAGCGGGCAGTGAGCGCAACGCAATTAATGTGAGTTAGC
TCACTCATTAGGCACCCCAGGCT
